Addgene plasmid #168310: pTL76
Purpose: pGBKT7 yeast two-hybrid plasmid
Depositing lab: Sophien Kamoun. Depositing organization: Sainsbury Laboratory, Norwich. Publication: A single amino acid polymorphism in a conserved effector of the multihost blast fungus pathogen expands host-target binding spectrum. Bentham AR, Petit-Houdenot Y, Win J, Chuma I, Terauchi R, Banfield MJ, Kamoun S, Langner T. PLoS Pathog. 2021 Nov 10;17(11):e1009957. doi: 10.1371/journal.ppat.1009957. eCollection 2021 Nov. PubMed 34758051.
Backbone
  Vector backbone: pGBKT7
  Vector type: Yeast Expression
Growth in bacteria
  Bacterial resistance: Kanamycin, 50 μg/mL
  Growth temperature: 37°C
  Growth strain: DH5alpha
  Copy number: High Copy
Gene/Insert
  Gene/Insert name: Si944233293
  Species: Setaria italica
  Cloning method: Unknown
Terms and licenses: Academic/Nonprofit Terms; Industry Terms: Not Available to Industry
How to cite: pTL76 was a gift from Sophien Kamoun (Addgene plasmid # 168310 ; http://n2t.net/addgene:168310 ; RRID:Addgene_168310)
