[The description below was written by a language model from this plasmid's Addgene catalogue record and pLannotate feature annotations shown in this document.]
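Description:
pTL76 is a yeast two-hybrid bait plasmid built on the pGBKT7 backbone and carrying an insert recorded as Si944233293 from Setaria italica (foxtail millet). It is a yeast–E. coli shuttle vector of about 7.5 kb. In bacteria it replicates from a high-copy ColE1/pUC-type origin and is selected with kanamycin through a Tn5-derived NeoR/KanR gene driven by the AmpR (bla) promoter. In Saccharomyces cerevisiae it is maintained episomally by the 2μ origin and selected by tryptophan prototrophy through the TRP1 marker and its own promoter. An f1 origin is also present, together with several short backbone remnants (lac promoter/operator, lacI, lacZα, rop, bom and ble fragments) that have no functional role in the assay.

The expression cassette uses the constitutive yeast ADH1 promoter to drive the GAL4 DNA-binding domain, with the insert placed downstream so that it would be produced as a GAL4 DBD fusion. The cassette ends with T7 and ADH1 terminators. A T7 promoter sits between the GAL4 domain and the insert, an arrangement that allows in vitro transcription of the insert without the GAL4 portion. The automated annotation labels a roughly 200 bp stretch of the insert as similar to a fragment of the rice immune receptor Pik-1; this suggests the Setaria sequence is a small related domain, but the record does not define its identity or boundaries. When the plasmid is paired with a GAL4 activation-domain prey plasmid, interaction between bait and prey reconstitutes GAL4 activity and switches on reporter genes. The associated publication concerns the host-target binding spectrum of a conserved blast fungus effector, which is consistent with use of this construct to test effector binding to a host protein.
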