Features (pLannotate 1.2.2; 24 found; start..end, strand, type, name):
     30..734     +  promoter       ADH1 promoter: S. cerevisiae ADH1; promoter for alcohol dehydrogenase 1
    762..1202    +  CDS            GAL4 DNA binding domain: DNA binding domain of the GAL4 transcriptional activator; Saccharomyces cerevisiae GAL4 (truncated)
   1213..1231    +  promoter       T7 promoter: promoter for bacteriophage T7 RNA polymerase
   1308..1514    +  CDS            PIK-1 (fragment): PIK1_ORYSJ - Also known as PIK1-KA From Oryza sativa subsp. japonica (Rice).
   1586..1633    +  terminator     T7 terminator: transcription terminator for bacteriophage T7 RNA polymerase
   1660..1847    +  terminator     ADH1 terminator: S. cerevisiae ADH1; transcription terminator for the S. cerevisiae alcohol dehydrogenase 1 (ADH1) gene
   1895..1911    -  protein_bind   lac operator: The lac repressor binds to the lac operator to inhibit transcription in E. coli. This inhibition can be relieved by adding lactose or isopropyl-β-D-thiogalactopyranoside (IPTG). lac repressor encoded by lacI
   1919..1949    -  promoter       lac promoter: promoter for the E. coli lac operon
   1964..1985    -  protein_bind   CAP binding site: CAP binding activates transcription in the presence of cAMP. E. coli catabolite activator protein
   1998..2090    -  CDS            lacI (fragment): lac repressor; lacI; The lac repressor binds to the lac operator to inhibit transcription in E. coli. This inhibition can be relieved by adding lactose or isopropyl-β-D-thiogalactopyranoside (IPTG).
   2273..2861    -  rep_origin     ori: high-copy-number ColE1/pMB1/pBR322/pUC origin of replication
   3083..3099    +  polyA_signal   bGH poly(A) signal (fragment): bovine growth hormone polyadenylation signal
   3190..3237    -  polyA_signal   HSV TK poly(A) signal: herpes simplex virus thymidine kinase polyadenylation signal (Cole and Stacy, 1985)
   3296..3448    -  CDS            ble (fragment): BLE_KLEPN - Experimental evidence at protein level: Swiss-Prot protein existence level 1. Binding protein with a strong affinity to the bleomycin family of antibiotics. Binds to CL990; an antimitotic-antibiotic compound. From Klebsiella pneumoniae.
   3469..4263    -  CDS            NeoR/KanR: aminoglycoside phosphotransferase from Tn5; aph(3')-II (or nptII); confers resistance to neomycin, kanamycin, and G418 (Geneticin®)
   4264..4368    -  promoter       AmpR promoter: bla
   4395..5737    -  rep_origin     2μ ori: yeast 2μ plasmid origin of replication
   5805..5840    +  CDS            rop (fragment): Rop protein, which maintains plasmids at low copy number; rop
   5942..5991    +  misc_feature   bom (fragment): basis of mobility region from pBR322
   6130..6277    +  promoter       TRP1 promoter: S. cerevisiae TRP1
   6278..6952    +  CDS            TRP1: phosphoribosylanthranilate isomerase, required for tryptophan biosynthesis; S. cerevisiae TRP1; yeast auxotrophic marker
   7003..7054    +  misc_feature   bom (fragment): basis of mobility region from pBR322
   7082..7510    -  rep_origin     f1 ori (sequence partly withheld): f1 bacteriophage origin of replication; arrow indicates direction of (+) strand synthesis
   7514..29      -  CDS            lacZα (fragment) (across the origin): LacZα fragment of β-galactosidase; lacZ fragment
>Addgene plasmid #168310 | pTL76 | addgene full sequence | sequence record 348909 | Addgene NGS Result
CGGTGCGGGCCTCTTCGCTATTACGCCAGATCCTTTTGTTGTTTCCGGGTGTACAATATGGACTTCCTCT
TTTCTGGCAACCAAACCCATACATCGGGATTCCTATAATACCTTCGTTGGTCTCCCTAACATGTAGGTGG
CGGAGGGGAGATATACAATAGAACAGATACCAGACAAGACATAATGGGCTAAACAAGACTACACCAATTA
CACTGCCTCATTGATGGTGGTACATAACGAACTAATACTGTAGCCCTAGACTTGATAGCCATCATCATAT
CGAAGTTTCACTACCCTTTTTCCATTTGCCATCTATTGAAGTAATAATAGGCGCATGCAACTTCTTTTCT
TTTTTTTTCTTTTCTCTCTCCCCCGTTGTTGTCTCACCATATCCGCAATGACAAAAAAATGATGGAAGAC
ACTAAAGGAAAAAATTAACGACAAAGACAGCACCAACAGATGTCGTTGTTCCAGAGCTGATGAGGGGTAT
CTCGAAGCACACGAAACTTTTTCCTTCCTTCATTCACGCACACTACTCTCTAATGAGCAACGGTATACGG
CCTTCCTTCCAGTTACTTGAATTTGAAATAAAAAAAAGTTTGCTGTCTTGCTATCAAGTATAAATAGACC
TGCAATTATTAATCTTTTGTTTCCTCGTCATTGTTCTCGTTCCCTTTCTTCCTTGTTTCTTTTTCTGCAC
AATATTTCAAGCTATACCAAGCATACAATCAACTCCAAGCTTGAAGCAAGCCTCCTGAAAGATGAAGCTA
CTGTCTTCTATCGAACAAGCATGCGATATTTGCCGACTTAAAAAGCTCAAGTGCTCCAAAGAAAAACCGA
AGTGCGCCAAGTGTCTGAAGAACAACTGGGAGTGTCGCTACTCTCCCAAAACCAAAAGGTCTCCGCTGAC
TAGGGCACATCTGACAGAAGTGGAATCAAGGCTAGAAAGACTGGAACAGCTATTTCTACTGATTTTTCCT
CGAGAAGACCTTGACATGATTTTGAAAATGGATTCTTTACAGGATATAAAAGCATTGTTAACAGGATTAT
TTGTACAAGATAATGTGAATAAAGATGCCGTCACAGATAGATTGGCTTCAGTGGAGACTGATATGCCTCT
AACATTGAGACAGCATAGAATAAGTGCGACATCATCATCGGAAGAGAGTAGTAACAAAGGTCAAAGACAG
TTGACTGTATCGCCGGAATTTGTAATACGACTCACTATAGGGCGAGCCGCCATCATGGAGGAGCAGAAGC
TGATCTCAGAGGAGGACCTGCATATGGCCATGGAGGCCGAATTCAAACAGCGTGTGGTGATTCAGGTGCA
GATGAGCGGCGATAAAAGCCGCAGCAAAGCCCTGGGTCTGGTGGCCAGCACCCATGGTGTGCAGAGCGTG
GCCATTGAAGGTCGCGAACGCAATCATCTGGTGGTGGTGGGTGATGGTCTGGATGCCGTGAGCCTGACCA
GCTATCTGCGCAAAAAAGTGGGCAGCGCCCAGATTGTGCAGGTGGAAGTGCTGGGTGCAGGTGCCGCAGC
CGAAAAAACCAAATAAGGATCCGTCGACCTGCAGCGGCCGCATAACTAGCATAACCCCTTGGGGCCTCTA
AACGGGTCTTGAGGGGTTTTTTGCGCGCTTGCAGCCAAGCTAATTCCGGGCGAATTTCTTATGATTTATG
ATTTTTATTATTAAATAAGTTATAAAAAAAATAAGTGTATACAAATTTTAAAGTGACTCTTAGGTTTTAA
AACGAAAATTCTTATTCTTGAGTAACTCTTTCCTGTAGGTCAGGTTGCTTTCTCAGGTATAGCATGAGGT
CGCTCTTATTGACCACACCTCTACCGGCATGCAAGCTTGGCGTAATCATGGTCATAGCTGTTTCCTGTGT
GAAATTGTTATCCGCTCACAATTCCACACAACATACGAGCCGGAAGCATAAAGTGTAAAGCCTGGGGTGC
CTAATGAGTGAGCTAACTCACATTAATTGCGTTGCGCTCACTGCCCGCTTTCCAGTCGGGAAACCTGTCG
TGCCAGCTGCATTAATGAATCGGCCAACGCGCGGGGAGAGGCGGTTTGCGTATTGGGCGCTCTTCCGCTT
CCTCGCTCACTGACTCGCTGCGCTCGGTCGTTCGGCTGCGGCGAGCGGTATCAGCTCACTCAAAGGCGGT
AATACGGTTATCCACAGAATCAGGGGATAACGCAGGAAAGAACATGTGAGCAAAAGGCCAGCAAAAGGCC
AGGAACCGTAAAAAGGCCGCGTTGCTGGCGTTTTTCCATAGGCTCCGCCCCCCTGACGAGCATCACAAAA
ATCGACGCTCAAGTCAGAGGTGGCGAAACCCGACAGGACTATAAAGATACCAGGCGTTTCCCCCTGGAAG
CTCCCTCGTGCGCTCTCCTGTTCCGACCCTGCCGCTTACCGGATACCTGTCCGCCTTTCTCCCTTCGGGA
AGCGTGGCGCTTTCTCATAGCTCACGCTGTAGGTATCTCAGTTCGGTGTAGGTCGTTCGCTCCAAGCTGG
GCTGTGTGCACGAACCCCCCGTTCAGCCCGACCGCTGCGCCTTATCCGGTAACTATCGTCTTGAGTCCAA
CCCGGTAAGACACGACTTATCGCCACTGGCAGCAGCCACTGGTAACAGGATTAGCAGAGCGAGGTATGTA
GGCGGTGCTACAGAGTTCTTGAAGTGGTGGCCTAACTACGGCTACACTAGAAGAACAGTATTTGGTATCT
GCGCTCTGCTGAAGCCAGTTACCTTCGGAAAAAGAGTTGGTAGCTCTTGATCCGGCAAACAAACCACCGC
TGGTAGCGGTGGTTTTTTTGTTTGCAAGCAGCAGATTACGCGCAGAAAAAAAGGATCTCAAGAAGATCCT
TTGATCTTTTCTACGGGGTCTGACGCTCAGTGGAACGAAAACTCACGTTAAGGGATTTTGGTCATGAGAT
TATCAAAAAGGATCTTCACCTAGATCCTTTTAAATTAAAAATGAAGTTTTAAATCAATCTAAAGTATATA
TGAGTAACCTGAGGCTATGGCAGGGCCTGCCGCCCCGACGTTGGCTGCGAGCCCTGGGCCTTCACCCGAA
CTTGGGGGGTGGGGTGGGGAAAAGGAAGAAACGCGGGCGTATTGGCCCCAATGGGGTCTCGGTGGGGTAT
CGACAGAGTGCCAGCCCTGGGACCGAACCCCGCGTTTATGAACAAACGACCCAACACCGTGCGTTTTATT
CTGTCTTTTTATTGCCGTCATAGCGCGGGTTCCTTCCGGTATTGTCTCCTTCCGTGTTTCAGTTAGCCTC
CCCCTAGGGTGGGCGAAGAACTCCAGCATGAGATCCCCGCGCTGGAGGATCATCCAGCCGGCGTCCCGGA
AAACGATTCCGAAGCCCAACCTTTCATAGAAGGCGGCGGTGGAATCGAAATCTCGTGATGGCAGGTTGGG
CGTCGCTTGGTCGGTCATTTCGAACCCCAGAGTCCCGCTCAGAAGAACTCGTCAAGAAGGCGATAGAAGG
CGATGCGCTGCGAATCGGGAGCGGCGATACCGTAAAGCACGAGGAAGCGGTCAGCCCATTCGCCGCCAAG
CTCTTCAGCAATATCACGGGTAGCCAACGCTATGTCCTGATAGCGGTCCGCCACACCCAGCCGGCCACAG
TCGATGAATCCAGAAAAGCGGCCATTTTCCACCATGATATTCGGCAAGCAGGCATCGCCATGAGTCACGA
CGAGATCCTCGCCGTCGGGCATGCTCGCCTTGAGCCTGGCGAACAGTTCGGCTGGCGCGAGCCCCTGATG
CTCTTCGTCCAGATCATCCTGATCGACAAGACCGGCTTCCATCCGAGTACGTGCTCGCTCGATGCGATGT
TTCGCTTGGTGGTCGAATGGGCAGGTAGCCGGATCAAGCGTATGCAGCCGCCGCATTGCATCAGCCATGA
TGGATACTTTCTCGGCAGGAGCAAGGTGAGATGACAGGAGATCCTGCCCCGGCACTTCGCCCAATAGCAG
CCAGTCCCTTCCCGCTTCAGTGACAACGTCGAGCACAGCTGCGCAAGGAACGCCCGTCGTGGCCAGCCAC
GATAGCCGCGCTGCCTCGTCTTGCAGTTCATTCAGGGCACCGGACAGGTCGGTCTTGACAAAAAGAACCG
GGCGCCCCTGCGCTGACAGCCGGAACACGGCGGCATCAGAGCAGCCGATTGTCTGTTGTGCCCAGTCATA
GCCGAATAGCCTCTCCACCCAAGCGGCCGGAGAACCTGCGTGCAATCCATCTTGTTCAATCATACTCTTC
CTTTTTCAATATTATTGAAGCATTTATCAGGGTTATTGTCTCATGAGCGGATACATATTTGAATGTATTT
AGAAAAATAAACAAATAGGGGTTCCGCGCACATTTCCCCGAAAAGTGCCACCTGAACGAAGCATCTGTGC
TTCATTTTGTAGAACAAAAATGCAACGCGAGAGCGCTAATTTTTCAAACAAAGAATCTGAGCTGCATTTT
TACAGAACAGAAATGCAACGCGAAAGCGCTATTTTACCAACGAAGAATCTGTGCTTCATTTTTGTAAAAC
AAAAATGCAACGCGAGAGCGCTAATTTTTCAAACAAAGAATCTGAGCTGCATTTTTACAGAACAGAAATG
CAACGCGAGAGCGCTATTTTACCAACAAAGAATCTATACTTCTTTTTTGTTCTACAAAAATGCATCCCGA
GAGCGCTATTTTTCTAACAAAGCATCTTAGATTACTTTTTTTCTCCTTTGTGCGCTCTATAATGCAGTCT
CTTGATAACTTTTTGCACTGTAGGTCCGTTAAGGTTAGAAGAAGGCTACTTTGGTGTCTATTTTCTCTTC
CATAAAAAAAGCCTGACTCCACTTCCCGCGTTTACTGATTACTAGCGAAGCTGCGGGTGCATTTTTTCAA
GATAAAGGCATCCCCGATTATATTCTATACCGATGTGGATTGCGCATACTTTGTGAACAGAAAGTGATAG
CGTTGATGATTCTTCATTGGTCAGAAAATTATGAACGGTTTCTTCTATTTTGTCTCTATATACTACGTAT
AGGAAATGTTTACATTTTCGTATTGTTTTCGATTCACTCTATGAATAGTTCTTACTACAATTTTTTTGTC
TAAAGAGTAATACTAGAGATAAACATAAAAAATGTAGAGGTCGAGTTTAGATGCAAGTTCAAGGAGCGAA
AGGTGGATGGGTAGGTTATATAGGGATATAGCACAGAGATATATAGCAAAGAGATACTTTTGAGCAATGT
TTGTGGAAGCGGTATTCGCAATATTTTAGTAGCTCGTTACAGTCCGGTGCGTTTTTGGTTTTTTGAAAGT
GCGTCTTCAGAGCGCTTTTGGTTTTCAAAAGCGCTCTGAAGTTCCTATACTTTCTAGAGAATAGGAACTT
CGGAATAGGAACTTCAAAGCGTTTCCGAAAACGAGCGCTTCCGAAAATGCAACGCGAGCTGCGCACATAC
AGCTCACTGTTCACGTCGCACCTATATCTGCGTGTTGCCTGTATATATATATACATGAGAAGAACGGCAT
AGTGCGTGTTTATGCTTAAATGCGTACTTATATGCGTCTATTTATGTAGGATGAAAGGTAGTCTAGTACC
TCCTGTGATATTATCCCATTCCATGCGGGGTATCGTATGCTTCCTTCAGCACTACCCTTTAGCTGTTCTA
TATGCTGCCACTCCTCAATTGGATTAGTCTCATCCTTCAATGCTATCATTTCCTTTGATATTGGATCATA
CTAAGAAACCATTATTATCATGACATTAACCTATAAAAATAGGCGTATCACGAGGCCCTTTCGTCTCGCG
CGTTTCGGTGATGACGGTGAAAACCTCTGACACATGCAGCTCCCGGAGACGGTCACAGCTTGTCTGTAAG
CGGATGCCGGGAGCAGACAAGCCCGTCAGGGCGCGTCAGCGGGTGTTGGCGGGTGTCGGGGCTGGCTTAA
CTATGCGGCATCAGAGCAGATTGTACTGAGAGTGCACCATAGATCAACGACATTACTATATATATAATAT
AGGAAGCATTTAATAGAACAGCATCGTAATATATGTGTACTTTGCAGTTATGACGCCAGATGGCAGTAGT
GGAAGATATTCTTTATTGAAAAATAGCTTGTCACCTTACGTACAATCTTGATCCGGAGCTTTTCTTTTTT
TGCCGATTAAGAATTAATTCGGTCGAAAAAAGAAAAGGAGAGGGCCAAGAGGGAGGGCATTGGTGACTAT
TGAGCACGTGAGTATACGTGATTAAGCACACAAAGGCAGCTTGGAGTATGTCTGTTATTAATTTCACAGG
TAGTTCTGGTCCATTGGTGAAAGTTTGCGGCTTGCAGAGCACAGAGGCCGCAGAATGTGCTCTAGATTCC
GATGCTGACTTGCTGGGTATTATATGTGTGCCCAATAGAAAGAGAACAATTGACCCGGTTATTGCAAGGA
AAATTTCAAGTCTTGTAAAAGCATATAAAAATAGTTCAGGCACTCCGAAATACTTGGTTGGCGTGTTTCG
TAATCAACCTAAGGAGGATGTTTTGGCTCTGGTCAATGATTACGGCATTGATATCGTCCAACTGCATGGA
GATGAGTCGTGGCAAGAATACCAAGAGTTCCTCGGTTTGCCAGTTATTAAAAGACTCGTATTTCCAAAAG
ACTGCAACATACTACTCAGTGCAGCTTCACAGAAACCTCATTCGTTTATTCCCTTGTTTGATTCAGAAGC
AGGTGGGACAGGTGAACTTTTGGATTGGAACTCGATTTCTGACTGGGTTGGAAGGCAAGAGAGCCCCGAA
AGCTTACATTTTATGTTAGCTGGTGGACTGACGCCAGAAAATGTTGGTGATGCGCTTAGATTAAATGGCG
TTATTGGTGTTGATGTAAGCGGAGGTGTGGAGACAAATGGTGTAAAAGACTCTAACAAAATAGCAAATTT
CGTCAAAAATGCTAAGAAATAGGTTATTACTGAGTAGTATTTATTTAAGTATTGTTTGTGCACTTGCCGA
TCTATGCGGTGTGAAATACCGCACAGATGCGTAAGGAGAAAATACCGCATCAGGAAATTGTAAGCGTTAA
TATTTTGTTAAAATTCGCGTTAAATTTTTGTTAAATCAGCTCATTTTTTAACCAATAGGCCGAAATCGGC
AAAATCCCTTATAAATCAAAAGAATAGACCGAGATAGGGT
[37 nt withheld, positions 7181-7217]
AAAGAACGTGGACTCCAACGTCAAAGG
[49 nt withheld, positions 7245-7293]
T
[91 nt withheld, positions 7295-7385]
G
[124 nt withheld, positions 7387-7510]
CCATTCGCCATTCAGGCTGCGCAACTGTTGGGAAGGGCGAT
