>Addgene plasmid #168310 | pTL76 | depositor partial sequence | sequence record 326410 | insert
GAATTCAAACAGCGTGTGGTGATTCAGGTGCAGATGAGCGGCGATAAAAGCCGCAGCAAAGCCCTGGGTC
TGGTGGCCAGCACCCATGGTGTGCAGAGCGTGGCCATTGAAGGTCGCGAACGCAATCATCTGGTGGTGGT
GGGTGATGGTCTGGATGCCGTGAGCCTGACCAGCTATCTGCGCAAAAAAGTGGGCAGCGCCCAGATTGTG
CAGGTGGAAGTGCTGGGTGCAGGTGCCGCAGCCGAAAAAACCAAATAAGGATCC
